Addgene plasmid #76514: CAMKK1 gRNA (BRDN0001145638)
Purpose: 3rd generation lentiviral gRNA plasmid targeting human CAMKK1
Depositing lab: John Doench & David Root. Depositing organization: Broad Institute. Publication: Optimized sgRNA design to maximize activity and minimize off-target effects of CRISPR-Cas9. Doench JG, Fusi N, Sullender M, Hegde M, Vaimberg EW, Donovan KF, Smith I, Tothova Z, Wilen C, Orchard R, Virgin HW, Listgarten J, Root DE. Nat Biotechnol. 2016 Jan 18. doi: 10.1038/nbt.3437. PubMed 26780180.
Backbone
  Vector backbone: lentiGuide-Puro
  Backbone manufacturer: Zhang Lab (Addgene plasmid # 52963)
  Vector type: Mammalian Expression, Lentiviral, CRISPR
  Selectable markers: Puromycin
Growth in bacteria
  Bacterial resistance: Ampicillin, 100 μg/mL
  Growth temperature: 37°C
  Growth strain: DH5alpha
  Copy number: High Copy
Gene/Insert
  Gene/Insert name: CAMKK1 (alt names: CAMKK1; NM_032294.2)
  gRNA/shRNA sequence: TCAGTTTGACCACATTCACG
  Species: H. sapiens (human)
  Entrez Gene: CAMKK1 (a.k.a. CAMKKA)
  Promoter: hU6
  Cloning method: Unknown
  Sequencing primers: 5′ U6-F; 3′ pS2-R
Terms and licenses: Academic/Nonprofit Terms; Industry Terms: Not Available to Industry
Depositor comments: The gRNA was designed to target the following Genbank reference sequence(s): NM_032294.2,NM_172206.1,NM_172207.2. Note that this plasmid does NOT contain Cas9. It should be used in conjunction with lentiCas9-Blast (Addgene #52962) or otherwise with cell lines already expressing Cas9. Browse the full kinome gRNA library at http://www.addgene.org/pooled-library/broadgpp-human-kinome/ or visit http://www.broadinstitute.org/rnai/public/ for detailed protocols and information.
How to cite: CAMKK1 gRNA (BRDN0001145638) was a gift from John Doench & David Root (Addgene plasmid # 76514 ; http://n2t.net/addgene:76514 ; RRID:Addgene_76514)
