[The description below was written by a language model from this plasmid's Addgene catalogue record and pLannotate feature annotations shown in this document.]
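Description:
CAMKK1 gRNA (BRDN0001145638) is a third-generation lentiviral single-guide RNA plasmid built on the lentiGuide-Puro backbone and designed to target human CAMKK1 (also known as CAMKKA), with the guide chosen against three reference transcripts of the gene. It is propagated in E. coli as a high-copy plasmid through a ColE1/pUC-type origin with ampicillin selection (AmpR). The backbone also carries an f1 origin, an SV40 origin and poly(A) signal, and remnants of lac and T7/T3 cloning-vector sequences.

The lentiviral transfer cassette begins with an RSV promoter fused to a truncated HIV-1 5' LTR, which allows Tat-independent production of genomic RNA. This is followed by the Ψ packaging signal with a partial gag region, the Rev response element for Rev-dependent nuclear export, and a cPPT/CTS. It ends in a ΔU3 self-inactivating 3' LTR. Within this cassette, a human U6 RNA polymerase III promoter drives the CAMKK1-specific spacer joined to the Streptococcus pyogenes Cas9 gRNA scaffold. A separate EF-1α core promoter with its intron A expresses puromycin N-acetyltransferase for selection of transduced mammalian cells, and a WPRE downstream enhances transcript expression.

The plasmid does not encode Cas9, so it is meant to be used together with a separate Cas9 lentiviral vector or in cells that already express Cas9. In that setting it directs cleavage and knockout of CAMKK1. It belongs to a human kinome gRNA collection developed alongside work on optimised sgRNA design rules for higher on-target activity and lower off-target effects. The record does not state the cloning method.
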