Features (pLannotate 1.2.2; 29 found; start..end, strand, type, name):
     14..80      +  CDS            small t antigen (fragment): SV40 (simian virus 40) small t antigen
    106..317     +  promoter       EF-1α core promoter: core promoter for human elongation factor EF-1α
    318..1256    +  intron         EF-1α intron A: intron upstream of the start codon of human EF-1α
   1278..1877    +  CDS            PuroR (fragment): puromycin N-acetyltransferase; pac from Streptomyces; confers resistance to puromycin
   1893..2481    +  misc_feature   WPRE: woodchuck hepatitis virus posttranscriptional regulatory element
   2532..2551    +  misc_feature   cPPT/CTS (fragment): central polypurine tract and central termination sequence of HIV-1
   2553..2786    +  LTR            3' LTR (ΔU3): self-inactivating 3' long terminal repeat (LTR) from HIV-1
   2864..2985    +  polyA_signal   SV40 poly(A) signal: SV40 polyadenylation signal
   3025..3160    +  rep_origin     SV40 ori: SV40 origin of replication
   3181..3199    -  promoter       T7 promoter: promoter for bacteriophage T7 RNA polymerase
   3207..3362    +  CDS            lacZα (fragment): LacZα fragment of β-galactosidase; lacZ fragment
   3367..3795    +  rep_origin     f1 ori (sequence partly withheld): f1 bacteriophage origin of replication; arrow indicates direction of (+) strand synthesis
   3848..3952    +  promoter       AmpR promoter: bla
   3953..4813    +  CDS            AmpR: β-lactamase; bla; confers resistance to ampicillin, carbenicillin, and related antibiotics
   4984..5572    +  rep_origin     ori: high-copy-number ColE1/pMB1/pBR322/pUC origin of replication
   5755..5847    +  CDS            lacI (fragment): lac repressor; lacI; The lac repressor binds to the lac operator to inhibit transcription in E. coli. This inhibition can be relieved by adding lactose or isopropyl-β-D-thiogalactopyranoside (IPTG).
   5860..5881    +  protein_bind   CAP binding site: CAP binding activates transcription in the presence of cAMP. E. coli catabolite activator protein
   5896..5926    +  promoter       lac promoter: promoter for the E. coli lac operon
   5934..5950    +  protein_bind   lac operator: The lac repressor binds to the lac operator to inhibit transcription in E. coli. This inhibition can be relieved by adding lactose or isopropyl-β-D-thiogalactopyranoside (IPTG). lac repressor encoded by lacI
   5995..6013    +  promoter       T3 promoter: promoter for bacteriophage T3 RNA polymerase
   6041..6267    +  promoter       RSV promoter: Rous sarcoma virus enhancer/promoter
   6268..6448    +  LTR            5' LTR (truncated): truncated 5' long terminal repeat (LTR) from HIV-1
   6495..6620    +  misc_feature   HIV-1 Ψ: packaging signal of human immunodeficiency virus type 1
   6604..6967    +  CDS            HIV-1 gag (fragment): gag protein from human immunodeficiency virus 1; gag
   7113..7346    +  misc_feature   RRE: The Rev response element (RRE) of HIV-1 allows for Rev-dependent mRNA export from the nucleus to the cytoplasm.
   7723..7749    +  CDS            Rev (fragment): human immunodeficiency virus 1 (HIV-1) Rev protein; rev; enhances nuclear export of unspliced and incompletely spliced viral mRNAs
   7753..7993    +  promoter       U6 promoter: RNA polymerase III promoter for human U6 snRNA
   8023..8098    +  misc_RNA       gRNA scaffold: guide RNA scaffold for the Streptococcus pyogenes CRISPR/Cas9 system
   8154..8271    +  misc_feature   cPPT/CTS: central polypurine tract and central termination sequence of HIV-1
>Addgene plasmid #76514 | CAMKK1 gRNA (BRDN0001145638) | addgene full sequence | sequence record 185986 | Addgene Assembled Sequence
CCCGGGTGCAAAGATGGATAAAGTTTTAAACAGAGAGGAATCTTTGCAGCTAATGGACCTTCTAGGTCTT
GAAAGGAGTGGGAATTGGCTCCGGTGCCCGTCAGTGGGCAGAGCGCACATCGCCCACAGTCCCCGAGAAG
TTGGGGGGAGGGGTCGGCAATTGATCCGGTGCCTAGAGAAGGTGGCGCGGGGTAAACTGGGAAAGTGATG
TCGTGTACTGGCTCCGCCTTTTTCCCGAGGGTGGGGGAGAACCGTATATAAGTGCAGTAGTCGCCGTGAA
CGTTCTTTTTCGCAACGGGTTTGCCGCCAGAACACAGGTAAGTGCCGTGTGTGGTTCCCGCGGGCCTGGC
CTCTTTACGGGTTATGGCCCTTGCGTGCCTTGAATTACTTCCACCTGGCTGCAGTACGTGATTCTTGATC
CCGAGCTTCGGGTTGGAAGTGGGTGGGAGAGTTCGAGGCCTTGCGCTTAAGGAGCCCCTTCGCCTCGTGC
TTGAGTTGAGGCCTGGCCTGGGCGCTGGGGCCGCCGCGTGCGAATCTGGTGGCACCTTCGCGCCTGTCTC
GCTGCTTTCGATAAGTCTCTAGCCATTTAAAATTTTTGATGACCTGCTGCGACGCTTTTTTTCTGGCAAG
ATAGTCTTGTAAATGCGGGCCAAGATCTGCACACTGGTATTTCGGTTTTTGGGGCCGCGGGCGGCGACGG
GGCCCGTGCGTCCCAGCGCACATGTTCGGCGAGGCGGGGCCTGCGAGCGCGGCCACCGAGAATCGGACGG
GGGTAGTCTCAAGCTGGCCGGCCTGCTCTGGTGCCTGGCCTCGCGCCGCCGTGTATCGCCCCGCCCTGGG
CGGCAAGGCTGGCCCGGTCGGCACCAGTTGCGTGAGCGGAAAGATGGCCGCTTCCCGGCCCTGCTGCAGG
GAGCTCAAAATGGAGGACGCGGCGCTCGGGAGAGCGGGCGGGTGAGTCACCCACACAAAGGAAAAGGGCC
TTTCCGTCCTCAGCCGTCGCTTCATGTGACTCCACGGAGTACCGGGCGCCGTCCAGGCACCTCGATTAGT
TCTCGAGCTTTTGGAGTACGTCGTCTTTAGGTTGGGGGGAGGGGTTTTATGCGATGGAGTTTCCCCACAC
TGAGTGGGTGGAGACTGAAGTTAGGCCAGCTTGGCACTTGATGTAATTCTCCTTGGAATTTGCCCTTTTT
GAGTTTGGATCTTGGTTCATTCTCAAGCCTCAGACAGTGGTTCAAAGTTTTTTTCTTCCATTTCAGGTGT
CGTGACGTACGGCCACCATGACCGAGTACAAGCCCACGGTGCGCCTCGCCACCCGCGACGACGTCCCCAG
GGCCGTACGCACCCTCGCCGCCGCGTTCGCCGACTACCCCGCCACGCGCCACACCGTCGATCCGGACCGC
CACATCGAGCGGGTCACCGAGCTGCAAGAACTCTTCCTCACGCGCGTCGGGCTCGACATCGGCAAGGTGT
GGGTCGCGGACGACGGCGCCGCCGTGGCGGTCTGGACCACGCCGGAGAGCGTCGAAGCGGGGGCGGTGTT
CGCCGAGATCGGCCCGCGCATGGCCGAGTTGAGCGGTTCCCGGCTGGCCGCGCAGCAACAGATGGAAGGC
CTCCTGGCGCCGCACCGGCCCAAGGAGCCCGCGTGGTTCCTGGCCACCGTCGGAGTCTCGCCCGACCACC
AGGGCAAGGGTCTGGGCAGCGCCGTCGTGCTCCCCGGAGTGGAGGCGGCCGAGCGCGCCGGGGTGCCCGC
CTTCCTGGAGACCTCCGCGCCCCGCAACCTCCCCTTCTACGAGCGGCTCGGCTTCACCGTCACCGCCGAC
GTCGAGGTGCCCGAAGGACCGCGCACCTGGTGCATGACCCGCAAGCCCGGTGCCTGAACGCGTTAAGTCG
ACAATCAACCTCTGGATTACAAAATTTGTGAAAGATTGACTGGTATTCTTAACTATGTTGCTCCTTTTAC
GCTATGTGGATACGCTGCTTTAATGCCTTTGTATCATGCTATTGCTTCCCGTATGGCTTTCATTTTCTCC
TCCTTGTATAAATCCTGGTTGCTGTCTCTTTATGAGGAGTTGTGGCCCGTTGTCAGGCAACGTGGCGTGG
TGTGCACTGTGTTTGCTGACGCAACCCCCACTGGTTGGGGCATTGCCACCACCTGTCAGCTCCTTTCCGG
GACTTTCGCTTTCCCCCTCCCTATTGCCACGGCGGAACTCATCGCCGCCTGCCTTGCCCGCTGCTGGACA
GGGGCTCGGCTGTTGGGCACTGACAATTCCGTGGTGTTGTCGGGGAAATCATCGTCCTTTCCTTGGCTGC
TCGCCTGTGTTGCCACCTGGATTCTGCGCGGGACGTCCTTCTGCTACGTCCCTTCGGCCCTCAATCCAGC
GGACCTTCCTTCCCGCGGCCTGCTGCCGGCTCTGCGGCCTCTTCCGCGTCTTCGCCTTCGCCCTCAGACG
AGTCGGATCTCCCTTTGGGCCGCCTCCCCGCGTCGACTTTAAGACCAATGACTTACAAGGCAGCTGTAGA
TCTTAGCCACTTTTTAAAAGAAAAGGGGGGACTGGAAGGGCTAATTCACTCCCAACGAAGACAAGATCTG
CTTTTTGCTTGTACTGGGTCTCTCTGGTTAGACCAGATCTGAGCCTGGGAGCTCTCTGGCTAACTAGGGA
ACCCACTGCTTAAGCCTCAATAAAGCTTGCCTTGAGTGCTTCAAGTAGTGTGTGCCCGTCTGTTGTGTGA
CTCTGGTAACTAGAGATCCCTCAGACCCTTTTAGTCAGTGTGGAAAATCTCTAGCAGTACGTATAGTAGT
TCATGTCATCTTATTATTCAGTATTTATAACTTGCAAAGAAATGAATATCAGAGAGTGAGAGGAACTTGT
TTATTGCAGCTTATAATGGTTACAAATAAAGCAATAGCATCACAAATTTCACAAATAAAGCATTTTTTTC
ACTGCATTCTAGTTGTGGTTTGTCCAAACTCATCAATGTATCTTATCATGTCTGGCTCTAGCTATCCCGC
CCCTAACTCCGCCCATCCCGCCCCTAACTCCGCCCAGTTCCGCCCATTCTCCGCCCCATGGCTGACTAAT
TTTTTTTATTTATGCAGAGGCCGAGGCCGCCTCGGCCTCTGAGCTATTCCAGAAGTAGTGAGGAGGCTTT
TTTGGAGGCCTAGGGACGTACCCAATTCGCCCTATAGTGAGTCGTATTACGCGCGCTCACTGGCCGTCGT
TTTACAACGTCGTGACTGGGAAAACCCTGGCGTTACCCAACTTAATCGCCTTGCAGCACATCCCCCTTTC
GCCAGCTGGCGTAATAGCGAAGAGGCCCGCACCGATCGCCCTTCCCAACAGTTGCGCAGCCTGAATGGCG
AATGGG
[124 nt withheld, positions 3367-3490]
C
[91 nt withheld, positions 3492-3582]
A
[49 nt withheld, positions 3584-3632]
CCTTTGACGTTGGAGTCCACGTTCTTT
[37 nt withheld, positions 3660-3696]
ACCCTATCTCGGTCTATTCTTTTGATTTATAAGGGATTTTGCCGATTTCGGCCTATTGGTTAAAAAATGA
GCTGATTTAACAAAAATTTAACGCGAATTTTAACAAAATATTAACGCTTACAATTTAGGTGGCACTTTTC
GGGGAAATGTGCGCGGAACCCCTATTTGTTTATTTTTCTAAATACATTCAAATATGTATCCGCTCATGAG
ACAATAACCCTGATAAATGCTTCAATAATATTGAAAAAGGAAGAGTATGAGTATTCAACATTTCCGTGTC
GCCCTTATTCCCTTTTTTGCGGCATTTTGCCTTCCTGTTTTTGCTCACCCAGAAACGCTGGTGAAAGTAA
AAGATGCTGAAGATCAGTTGGGTGCACGAGTGGGTTACATCGAACTGGATCTCAACAGCGGTAAGATCCT
TGAGAGTTTTCGCCCCGAAGAACGTTTTCCAATGATGAGCACTTTTAAAGTTCTGCTATGTGGCGCGGTA
TTATCCCGTATTGACGCCGGGCAAGAGCAACTCGGTCGCCGCATACACTATTCTCAGAATGACTTGGTTG
AGTACTCACCAGTCACAGAAAAGCATCTTACGGATGGCATGACAGTAAGAGAATTATGCAGTGCTGCCAT
AACCATGAGTGATAACACTGCGGCCAACTTACTTCTGACAACGATCGGAGGACCGAAGGAGCTAACCGCT
TTTTTGCACAACATGGGGGATCATGTAACTCGCCTTGATCGTTGGGAACCGGAGCTGAATGAAGCCATAC
CAAACGACGAGCGTGACACCACGATGCCTGTAGCAATGGCAACAACGTTGCGCAAACTATTAACTGGCGA
ACTACTTACTCTAGCTTCCCGGCAACAATTAATAGACTGGATGGAGGCGGATAAAGTTGCAGGACCACTT
CTGCGCTCGGCCCTTCCGGCTGGCTGGTTTATTGCTGATAAATCTGGAGCCGGTGAGCGTGGGTCTCGCG
GTATCATTGCAGCACTGGGGCCAGATGGTAAGCCCTCCCGTATCGTAGTTATCTACACGACGGGGAGTCA
GGCAACTATGGATGAACGAAATAGACAGATCGCTGAGATAGGTGCCTCACTGATTAAGCATTGGTAACTG
TCAGACCAAGTTTACTCATATATACTTTAGATTGATTTAAAACTTCATTTTTAATTTAAAAGGATCTAGG
TGAAGATCCTTTTTGATAATCTCATGACCAAAATCCCTTAACGTGAGTTTTCGTTCCACTGAGCGTCAGA
CCCCGTAGAAAAGATCAAAGGATCTTCTTGAGATCCTTTTTTTCTGCGCGTAATCTGCTGCTTGCAAACA
AAAAAACCACCGCTACCAGCGGTGGTTTGTTTGCCGGATCAAGAGCTACCAACTCTTTTTCCGAAGGTAA
CTGGCTTCAGCAGAGCGCAGATACCAAATACTGTTCTTCTAGTGTAGCCGTAGTTAGGCCACCACTTCAA
GAACTCTGTAGCACCGCCTACATACCTCGCTCTGCTAATCCTGTTACCAGTGGCTGCTGCCAGTGGCGAT
AAGTCGTGTCTTACCGGGTTGGACTCAAGACGATAGTTACCGGATAAGGCGCAGCGGTCGGGCTGAACGG
GGGGTTCGTGCACACAGCCCAGCTTGGAGCGAACGACCTACACCGAACTGAGATACCTACAGCGTGAGCT
ATGAGAAAGCGCCACGCTTCCCGAAGGGAGAAAGGCGGACAGGTATCCGGTAAGCGGCAGGGTCGGAACA
GGAGAGCGCACGAGGGAGCTTCCAGGGGGAAACGCCTGGTATCTTTATAGTCCTGTCGGGTTTCGCCACC
TCTGACTTGAGCGTCGATTTTTGTGATGCTCGTCAGGGGGGCGGAGCCTATGGAAAAACGCCAGCAACGC
GGCCTTTTTACGGTTCCTGGCCTTTTGCTGGCCTTTTGCTCACATGTTCTTTCCTGCGTTATCCCCTGAT
TCTGTGGATAACCGTATTACCGCCTTTGAGTGAGCTGATACCGCTCGCCGCAGCCGAACGACCGAGCGCA
GCGAGTCAGTGAGCGAGGAAGCGGAAGAGCGCCCAATACGCAAACCGCCTCTCCCCGCGCGTTGGCCGAT
TCATTAATGCAGCTGGCACGACAGGTTTCCCGACTGGAAAGCGGGCAGTGAGCGCAACGCAATTAATGTG
AGTTAGCTCACTCATTAGGCACCCCAGGCTTTACACTTTATGCTTCCGGCTCGTATGTTGTGTGGAATTG
TGAGCGGATAACAATTTCACACAGGAAACAGCTATGACCATGATTACGCCAAGCGCGCAATTAACCCTCA
CTAAAGGGAACAAAAGCTGGAGCTGCAAGCTTAATGTAGTCTTATGCAATACTCTTGTAGTCTTGCAACA
TGGTAACGATGAGTTAGCAACATGCCTTACAAGGAGAGAAAAAGCACCGTGCATGCCGATTGGTGGAAGT
AAGGTGGTACGATCGTGCCTTATTAGGAAGGCAACAGACGGGTCTGACATGGATTGGACGAACCACTGAA
TTGCCGCATTGCAGAGATATTGTATTTAAGTGCCTAGCTCGATACATAAACGGGTCTCTCTGGTTAGACC
AGATCTGAGCCTGGGAGCTCTCTGGCTAACTAGGGAACCCACTGCTTAAGCCTCAATAAAGCTTGCCTTG
AGTGCTTCAAGTAGTGTGTGCCCGTCTGTTGTGTGACTCTGGTAACTAGAGATCCCTCAGACCCTTTTAG
TCAGTGTGGAAAATCTCTAGCAGTGGCGCCCGAACAGGGACTTGAAAGCGAAAGGGAAACCAGAGGAGCT
CTCTCGACGCAGGACTCGGCTTGCTGAAGCGCGCACGGCAAGAGGCGAGGGGCGGCGACTGGTGAGTACG
CCAAAAATTTTGACTAGCGGAGGCTAGAAGGAGAGAGATGGGTGCGAGAGCGTCAGTATTAAGCGGGGGA
GAATTAGATCGCGATGGGAAAAAATTCGGTTAAGGCCAGGGGGAAAGAAAAAATATAAATTAAAACATAT
AGTATGGGCAAGCAGGGAGCTAGAACGATTCGCAGTTAATCCTGGCCTGTTAGAAACATCAGAAGGCTGT
AGACAAATACTGGGACAGCTACAACCATCCCTTCAGACAGGATCAGAAGAACTTAGATCATTATATAATA
CAGTAGCAACCCTCTATTGTGTGCATCAAAGGATAGAGATAAAAGACACCAAGGAAGCTTTAGACAAGAT
AGAGGAAGAGCAAAACAAAAGTAAGACCACCGCACAGCAAGCGGCCGCTGATCTTCAGACCTGGAGGAGG
AGATATGAGGGACAATTGGAGAAGTGAATTATATAAATATAAAGTAGTAAAAATTGAACCATTAGGAGTA
GCACCCACCAAGGCAAAGAGAAGAGTGGTGCAGAGAGAAAAAAGAGCAGTGGGAATAGGAGCTTTGTTCC
TTGGGTTCTTGGGAGCAGCAGGAAGCACTATGGGCGCAGCGTCAATGACGCTGACGGTACAGGCCAGACA
ATTATTGTCTGGTATAGTGCAGCAGCAGAACAATTTGCTGAGGGCTATTGAGGCGCAACAGCATCTGTTG
CAACTCACAGTCTGGGGCATCAAGCAGCTCCAGGCAAGAATCCTGGCTGTGGAAAGATACCTAAAGGATC
AACAGCTCCTGGGGATTTGGGGTTGCTCTGGAAAACTCATTTGCACCACTGCTGTGCCTTGGAATGCTAG
TTGGAGTAATAAATCTCTGGAACAGATTTGGAATCACACGACCTGGATGGAGTGGGACAGAGAAATTAAC
AATTACACAAGCTTAATACACTCCTTAATTGAAGAATCGCAAAACCAGCAAGAAAAGAATGAACAAGAAT
TATTGGAATTAGATAAATGGGCAAGTTTGTGGAATTGGTTTAACATAACAAATTGGCTGTGGTATATAAA
ATTATTCATAATGATAGTAGGAGGCTTGGTAGGTTTAAGAATAGTTTTTGCTGTACTTTCTATAGTGAAT
AGAGTTAGGCAGGGATATTCACCATTATCGTTTCAGACCCACCTCCCAACCCCGAGGGGACCCAGAGAGG
GCCTATTTCCCATGATTCCTTCATATTTGCATATACGATACAAGGCTGTTAGAGAGATAATTAGAATTAA
TTTGACTGTAAACACAAAGATATTAGTACAAAATACGTGACGTAGAAAGTAATAATTTCTTGGGTAGTTT
GCAGTTTTAAAATTATGTTTTAAAATGGACTATCATATGCTTACCGTAACTTGAAAGTATTTCGATTTCT
TGGCTTTATATATCTTGTGGAAAGGACGAAACACCGTCAGTTTGACCACATTCACGGTTTTAGAGCTAGA
AATAGCAAGTTAAAATAAGGCTAGTCCGTTATCAACTTGAAAAAGTGGCACCGAGTCGGTGCTTTTTTAA
GCTTGGCGTAACTAGATCTTGAGACAAATGGCAGTATTCATCCACAATTTTAAAAGAAAAGGGGGGATTG
GGGGGTACAGTGCAGGGGAAAGAATAGTAGACATAATAGCAACAGACATACAAACTAAAGAATTACAAAA
ACAAATTACAAAAATTCAAAATTTTCGGGTTTATTACAGGGACAGCAGAGATCCACTTTGGCGCCGGCTC
GAGGGGG
