>Addgene plasmid #76514 | CAMKK1 gRNA (BRDN0001145638) | depositor partial sequence | sequence record 143974 | Target Sequence
TCAGTTTGACCACATTCACG
