>Addgene plasmid #76514 | CAMKK1 gRNA (BRDN0001145638) | addgene partial sequence | sequence record 185985 | hU6-F
GTAGAAAGTAATAATTTCTTGGGTAGTTTGCAGTTTTAAAATTATGTTTTAAAATGGACTATCATATGCT
TACCGTAACTTGAAAGTATTTCGATTTCTTGGCTTTATATATCTTGTGGAAAGGACGAAACACCGTCAGT
TTGACCACATTCACGGTTTTAGAGCTAGAAATAGCAAGTTAAAATAAGGCTAGTCCGTTATCAACTTGAA
AAAGTGGCACCGAGTCGGTGCTTTTTTAAGCTTGGCGTAACTAGATCTTGAGACAAATGGCAGTATTCAT
CCACAATTTTAAAAGAAAAGGGGGGATTGGGGGGTACAGTGCAGGGGAAAGAATAGTAGACATAATAGCA
ACAGACATACAAACTAAAGAATTACAAAAACAAATTACAAAAATTCAAAATTTTCGGGTTTATTACAGGG
ACAGCAGAGATCCACTTTGGCGCCGGCTCGAGGGGGCCCGGGTGCAAAGATGGATAAAGTTTTAAACAGA
GAGGAATCTTTGCAGCTAATGGACCTTCTAGGTCTTGAAAGGAGTGGGAATTGGCTCCGGTGCCCGTCAG
TGGGCAGAGC
